>Addgene plasmid #148305 | pcDNA3.1-MCS-mCherry_AB | addgene full sequence | sequence record 426368 | Addgene NGS Result
GACATTGATTATTGACTAGTTATTAATAGTAATCAATTACGGGGTCATTAGTTCATAGCCCATATATGGA
GTTCCGCGTTACATAACTTACGGTAAATGGCCCGCCTGGCTGACCGCCCAACGACCCCCGCCCATTGACG
TCAATAATGACGTATGTTCCCATAGTAACGCCAATAGGGACTTTCCATTGACGTCAATGGGTGGAGTATT
TACGGTAAACTGCCCACTTGGCAGTACATCAAGTGTATCATATGCCAAGTACGCCCCCTATTGACGTCAA
TGACGGTAAATGGCCCGCCTGGCATTATGCCCAGTACATGACCTTATGGGACTTTCCTACTTGGCAGTAC
ATCTACGTATTAGTCATCGCTATTACCATGGTGATGCGGTTTTGGCAGTACATCAATGGGCGTGGATAGC
GGTTTGACTCACGGGGATTTCCAAGTCTCCACCCCATTGACGTCAATGGGAGTTTGTTTTGGCACCAAAA
TCAACGGGACTTTCCAAAATGTCGTAACAACTCCGCCCCATTGACGCAAATGGGCGGTAGGCGTGTACGG
TGGGAGGTCTATATAAGCAGAGCTCTCTGGCTAACTAGAGAACCCACTGCTTACTGGCTTATCGAAATTA
ATACGACTCACTATAGGGAGACCCAAGCTTGGTACCGAGCTCGGATCCACTAGTAACGGCCGCCAGTGTG
CTGGAATTCTGCAGATATCCATCACACTGGCGGCCGCTCGAGGCCACCATGGTGAGCAAGGGCGAGGAGG
ATAACATGGCCATCATCAAGGAGTTCATGCGCTTCAAGGTGCACATGGAGGGCTCCGTGAACGGCCACGA
GTTCGAGATCGAGGGCGAGGGCGAGGGCCGCCCCTACGAGGGCACCCAGACCGCCAAGCTGAAGGTGACC
AAGGGTGGCCCCCTGCCCTTCGCCTGGGACATCCTGTCCCCTCAGTTCATGTACGGCTCCAAGGCCTACG
TGAAGCACCCCGCCGACATCCCCGACTACTTGAAGCTGTCCTTCCCCGAGGGCTTCAAGTGGGAGCGCGT
GATGAACTTCGAGGACGGCGGCGTGGTGACCGTGACCCAGGACTCCTCCCTGCAGGACGGCGAGTTCATC
TACAAGGTGAAGCTGCGCGGCACCAACTTCCCCTCCGACGGCCCCGTAATGCAGAAGAAGACCGTGGGCT
GGGAGGCCTCCTCCGAGCGGATGTACCCCGAGGACGGCGCCCTGAAGGGCGAGATCAAGCAGAGGCTGAA
GCTGAAGGACGGCGGCCACTACGACGCTGAGGTCAAGACCACCTACAAGGCCAAGAAGCCCGTGCAGCTG
CCCGGCGCCTACAACGTCAACATCAAGTTGGACATCACCTCCCACAACGAGGACTACACCATCGTGGAAC
AGTACGAACGCGCCGAGGGCCGCCACTCCACCGGCGGCATGGACGAGCTGTACAAGTAAGGGCCCTATTC
TATAGTGTCACCTAAATGCTAGAGCTCGCTGATCAGCCTCGACTGTGCCTTCTAGTTGCCAGCCATCTGT
TGTTTGCCCCTCCCCCGTGCCTTCCTTGACCCTGGAAGGTGCCACTCCCACTGTCCTTTCCTAATAAAAT
GAGGAAATTGCATCGCATTGTCTGAGTAGGTGTCATTCTATTCTGGGGGGTGGGGTGGGGCAGGACAGCA
AGGGGGAGGATTGGGAAGACAATAGCAGGCATGCTGGGGATGCGGTGGGCTCTATGGCTTCTGAGGCGGA
AAGAACCAGCTGGGGCTCTAGGGGGTATCCCC
[124 nt withheld, positions 1783-1906]
C
[91 nt withheld, positions 1908-1998]
A
[49 nt withheld, positions 2000-2048]
CCTTTGACGTTGGAGTCCACGTTCTTT
[37 nt withheld, positions 2076-2112]
ACCCTATCTCGGTCTATTCTTTTGATTTATAAGGGATTTTGCCGATTTCGGCCTATTGGTTAAAAAATGA
GCTGATTTAACAAAAATTTAACGCGAATTAATTCTGTGGAATGTGTGTCAGTTAGGGTGTGGAAAGTCCC
CAGGCTCCCCAGCAGGCAGAAGTATGCAAAGCATGCATCTCAATTAGTCAGCAACCAGGTGTGGAAAGTC
CCCAGGCTCCCCAGCAGGCAGAAGTATGCAAAGCATGCATCTCAATTAGTCAGCAACCATAGTCCCGCCC
CTAACTCCGCCCATCCCGCCCCTAACTCCGCCCAGTTCCGCCCATTCTCCGCCCCATGGCTGACTAATTT
TTTTTATTTATGCAGAGGCCGAGGCCGCCTCTGCCTCTGAGCTATTCCAGAAGTAGTGAGGAGGCTTTTT
TGGAGGCCTAGGCTTTTGCAAAAAGCTCCCGGGAGCTTGTATATCCATTTTCGGATCTGATCAAGAGACA
GGATGAGGATCGTTTCGCATGATTGAACAAGATGGATTGCACGCAGGTTCTCCGGCCGCTTGGGTGGAGA
GGCTATTCGGCTATGACTGGGCACAACAGACAATCGGCTGCTCTGATGCCGCCGTGTTCCGGCTGTCAGC
GCAGGGGCGCCCGGTTCTTTTTGTCAAGACCGACCTGTCCGGTGCCCTGAATGAACTGCAGGACGAGGCA
GCGCGGCTATCGTGGCTGGCCACGACGGGCGTTCCTTGCGCAGCTGTGCTCGACGTTGTCACTGAAGCGG
GAAGGGACTGGCTGCTATTGGGCGAAGTGCCGGGGCAGGATCTCCTGTCATCTCACCTTGCTCCTGCCGA
GAAAGTATCCATCATGGCTGATGCAATGCGGCGGCTGCATACGCTTGATCCGGCTACCTGCCCATTCGAC
CACCAAGCGAAACATCGCATCGAGCGAGCACGTACTCGGATGGAAGCCGGTCTTGTCGATCAGGATGATC
TGGACGAAGAGCATCAGGGGCTCGCGCCAGCCGAACTGTTCGCCAGGCTCAAGGCGCGCATGCCCGACGG
CGAGGATCTCGTCGTGACCCATGGCGATGCCTGCTTGCCGAATATCATGGTGGAAAATGGCCGCTTTTCT
GGATTCATCGACTGTGGCCGGCTGGGTGTGGCGGACCGCTATCAGGACATAGCGTTGGCTACCCGTGATA
TTGCTGAAGAGCTTGGCGGCGAATGGGCTGACCGCTTCCTCGTGCTTTACGGTATCGCCGCTCCCGATTC
GCAGCGCATCGCCTTCTATCGCCTTCTTGACGAGTTCTTCTGAGCGGGACTCTGGGGTTCGAAATGACCG
ACCAAGCGACGCCCAACCTGCCATCACGAGATTTCGATTCCACCGCCGCCTTCTATGAAAGGTTGGGCTT
CGGAATCGTTTTCCGGGACGCCGGCTGGATGATCCTCCAGCGCGGGGATCTCATGCTGGAGTTCTTCGCC
CACCCCAACTTGTTTATTGCAGCTTATAATGGTTACAAATAAAGCAATAGCATCACAAATTTCACAAATA
AAGCATTTTTTTCACTGCATTCTAGTTGTGGTTTGTCCAAACTCATCAATGTATCTTATCATGTCTGTAT
ACCGTCGACCTCTAGCTAGAGCTTGGCGTAATCATGGTCATAGCTGTTTCCTGTGTGAAATTGTTATCCG
CTCACAATTCCACACAACATACGAGCCGGAAGCATAAAGTGTAAAGCCTGGGGTGCCTAATGAGTGAGCT
AACTCACATTAATTGCGTTGCGCTCACTGCCCGCTTTCCAGTCGGGAAACCTGTCGTGCCAGCTGCATTA
ATGAATCGGCCAACGCGCGGGGAGAGGCGGTTTGCGTATTGGGCGCTCTTCCGCTTCCTCGCTCACTGAC
TCGCTGCGCTCGGTCGTTCGGCTGCGGCGAGCGGTATCAGCTCACTCAAAGGCGGTAATACGGTTATCCA
CAGAATCAGGGGATAACGCAGGAAAGAACATGTGAGCAAAAGGCCAGCAAAAGGCCAGGAACCGTAAAAA
GGCCGCGTTGCTGGCGTTTTTCCATAGGCTCCGCCCCCCTGACGAGCATCACAAAAATCGACGCTCAAGT
CAGAGGTGGCGAAACCCGACAGGACTATAAAGATACCAGGCGTTTCCCCCTGGAAGCTCCCTCGTGCGCT
CTCCTGTTCCGACCCTGCCGCTTACCGGATACCTGTCCGCCTTTCTCCCTTCGGGAAGCGTGGCGCTTTC
TCATAGCTCACGCTGTAGGTATCTCAGTTCGGTGTAGGTCGTTCGCTCCAAGCTGGGCTGTGTGCACGAA
CCCCCCGTTCAGCCCGACCGCTGCGCCTTATCCGGTAACTATCGTCTTGAGTCCAACCCGGTAAGACACG
ACTTATCGCCACTGGCAGCAGCCACTGGTAACAGGATTAGCAGAGCGAGGTATGTAGGCGGTGCTACAGA
GTTCTTGAAGTGGTGGCCTAACTACGGCTACACTAGAAGAACAGTATTTGGTATCTGCGCTCTGCTGAAG
CCAGTTACCTTCGGAAAAAGAGTTGGTAGCTCTTGATCCGGCAAACAAACCACCGCTGGTAGCGGTGGTT
TTTTTGTTTGCAAGCAGCAGATTACGCGCAGAAAAAAAGGATCTCAAGAAGATCCTTTGATCTTTTCTAC
GGGGTCTGACGCTCAGTGGAACGAAAACTCACGTTAAGGGATTTTGGTCATGAGATTATCAAAAAGGATC
TTCACCTAGATCCTTTTAAATTAAAAATGAAGTTTTAAATCAATCTAAAGTATATATGAGTAAACTTGGT
CTGACAGTTACCAATGCTTAATCAGTGAGGCACCTATCTCAGCGATCTGTCTATTTCGTTCATCCATAGT
TGCCTGACTCCCCGTCGTGTAGATAACTACGATACGGGAGGGCTTACCATCTGGCCCCAGTGCTGCAATG
ATACCGCGAGACCCACGCTCACCGGCTCCAGATTTATCAGCAATAAACCAGCCAGCCGGAAGGGCCGAGC
GCAGAAGTGGTCCTGCAACTTTATCCGCCTCCATCCAGTCTATTAATTGTTGCCGGGAAGCTAGAGTAAG
TAGTTCGCCAGTTAATAGTTTGCGCAACGTTGTTGCCATTGCTACAGGCATCGTGGTGTCACGCTCGTCG
TTTGGTATGGCTTCATTCAGCTCCGGTTCCCAACGATCAAGGCGAGTTACATGATCCCCCATGTTGTGCA
AAAAAGCGGTTAGCTCCTTCGGTCCTCCGATCGTTGTCAGAAGTAAGTTGGCCGCAGTGTTATCACTCAT
GGTTATGGCAGCACTGCATAATTCTCTTACTGTCATGCCATCCGTAAGATGCTTTTCTGTGACTGGTGAG
TACTCAACCAAGTCATTCTGAGAATAGTGTATGCGGCGACCGAGTTGCTCTTGCCCGGCGTCAATACGGG
ATAATACCGCGCCACATAGCAGAACTTTAAAAGTGCTCATCATTGGAAAACGTTCTTCGGGGCGAAAACT
CTCAAGGATCTTACCGCTGTTGAGATCCAGTTCGATGTAACCCACTCGTGCACCCAACTGATCTTCAGCA
TCTTTTACTTTCACCAGCGTTTCTGGGTGAGCAAAAACAGGAAGGCAAAATGCCGCAAAAAAGGGAATAA
GGGCGACACGGAAATGTTGAATACTCATACTCTTCCTTTTTCAATATTATTGAAGCATTTATCAGGGTTA
TTGTCTCATGAGCGGATACATATTTGAATGTATTTAGAAAAATAAACAAATAGGGGTTCCGCGCACATTT
CCCCGAAAAGTGCCACCTGACGTCGACGGATCGGGAGATCTCCCGATCCCCTATGGTGCACTCTCAGTAC
AATCTGCTCTGATGCCGCATAGTTAAGCCAGTATCTGCTCCCTGCTTGTGTGTTGGAGGTCGCTGAGTAG
TGCGCGAGCAAAATTTAAGCTACAACAAGGCAAGGCTTGACCGACAATTGCATGAAGAATCTGCTTAGGG
TTAGGCGTTTTGCGCTGCTTCGCGATGTACGGGCCAGATATACGCGTT
Features (pLannotate 1.2.2; 21 found; start..end, strand, type, name):
      1..380     +  enhancer       CMV enhancer: human cytomegalovirus immediate early enhancer
    381..584     +  promoter       CMV promoter: human cytomegalovirus (CMV) immediate early promoter
    580..613     +  LTR            5' LTR (truncated) (fragment): truncated 5' long terminal repeat (LTR) from HIV-1
    629..647     +  promoter       T7 promoter: promoter for bacteriophage T7 RNA polymerase
    749..1458    +  CDS            mCherry (fragment): monomeric derivative of DsRed fluorescent protein (Shaner et al., 2004) mammalian codon-optimized
   1469..1487    -  promoter       SP6 promoter: promoter for bacteriophage SP6 RNA polymerase
   1513..1737    +  polyA_signal   bGH poly(A) signal: bovine growth hormone polyadenylation signal
   1741..1762    +  promoter       SV40 promoter (fragment): SV40 enhancer and early promoter
   1783..2211    +  rep_origin     f1 ori (sequence partly withheld): f1 bacteriophage origin of replication; arrow indicates direction of (+) strand synthesis
   2225..2554    +  promoter       SV40 promoter: SV40 enhancer and early promoter
   2621..3412    +  CDS            neo: KKA2_KLEPN - Also known as kan, nptII. Experimental evidence at protein level: Swiss-Prot protein existence level 1. Resistance to kanamycin, neomycin, paromomycin, ribostamycin, butirosin and gentamicin B. From Klebsiella pneumoniae.
   3436..3594    +  CDS            ble (fragment): BLE_KLEPN - Experimental evidence at protein level: Swiss-Prot protein existence level 1. Binding protein with a strong affinity to the bleomycin family of antibiotics. Binds to CL990; an antimitotic-antibiotic compound. From Klebsiella pneumoniae.
   3589..3710    +  polyA_signal   SV40 poly(A) signal: SV40 polyadenylation signal
   3783..3799    -  protein_bind   lac operator: The lac repressor binds to the lac operator to inhibit transcription in E. coli. This inhibition can be relieved by adding lactose or isopropyl-β-D-thiogalactopyranoside (IPTG). lac repressor encoded by lacI
   3807..3837    -  promoter       lac promoter: promoter for the E. coli lac operon
   3852..3873    -  protein_bind   CAP binding site: CAP binding activates transcription in the presence of cAMP. E. coli catabolite activator protein
   3886..3978    -  CDS            lacI (fragment): lac repressor; lacI; The lac repressor binds to the lac operator to inhibit transcription in E. coli. This inhibition can be relieved by adding lactose or isopropyl-β-D-thiogalactopyranoside (IPTG).
   4161..4749    -  rep_origin     ori: high-copy-number ColE1/pMB1/pBR322/pUC origin of replication
   4920..5780    -  CDS            AmpR: β-lactamase; bla; confers resistance to ampicillin, carbenicillin, and related antibiotics
   5781..5885    -  promoter       AmpR promoter: bla
   5944..5996    -  misc_feature   bom (fragment): basis of mobility region from pBR322
