[The description below was written by a language model from this plasmid's Addgene catalogue record and pLannotate feature annotations shown in this document.]
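Description:
pcDNA3.1-MCS-mCherry_AB is an empty mammalian expression backbone of about 6.2 kb. The catalogue lists its parental backbone as unknown, although the name and overall layout point to a pcDNA3.1-type vector. It is propagated in E. coli as a high-copy plasmid through a ColE1/pUC-type origin and selected with ampicillin via the β-lactamase gene and its native promoter. An f1 origin is also present, which allows single-stranded DNA production. For selection in mammalian cells, an SV40 enhancer/early promoter drives the neomycin phosphotransferase gene (G418 resistance), terminated by an SV40 polyadenylation signal.

The expression cassette consists of the human CMV immediate-early enhancer and promoter, followed by a T7 promoter, a gap of roughly 100 nt that presumably holds the multiple cloning site named in the plasmid title, an mCherry coding sequence, and the bovine growth hormone polyadenylation signal. An SP6 promoter sits in reverse orientation just after mCherry. No insert is recorded. The position of the cloning site upstream of mCherry suggests the vector is meant for placing an open reading frame in frame to generate C-terminally mCherry-tagged fusion proteins for transient or stable expression in mammalian cells, but the record states only "mammalian expression vector". The flanking T7 and SP6 promoters can serve for in vitro transcription or as sequencing primer sites.

Several short annotations (a truncated HIV-1 LTR fragment, a ble fragment, a lacI fragment, lac promoter/operator elements and a bom fragment) are most likely backbone remnants or partial similarity hits rather than functional parts. The feature table derives from a full next-generation sequencing result from the repository.
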