Addgene plasmid #148305: pcDNA3.1-MCS-mCherry_AB
Purpose: (Empty Backbone) Mammalian Expression vector
Depositing lab: Elisa Izaurralde. Depositing organization: Max Planck Institute for Developmental Biology.
Backbone
  Vector backbone: Unknown
  Vector type: Mammalian Expression
Growth in bacteria
  Bacterial resistance: Ampicillin, 100 μg/mL
  Growth temperature: 37°C
  Growth strain: DH5alpha
  Copy number: High Copy
Gene/Insert
  Gene/Insert name: None
Terms and licenses: Academic/Nonprofit Terms; Industry Terms: Not Available to Industry
Depositor comments: Plasmids from this collection were made available to the research community and donated after the lab closed. Please note that the sequence provided by the depositing laboratory may be theoretical/predicted or based on Sanger sequencing results. There may be discrepancies between sequencing results obtained by Addgene and the depositor sequence. If an Addgene verified sequence is not available, please contact before placing your order to request that our lab fully sequence the plasmid.
How to cite: pcDNA3.1-MCS-mCherry_AB was a gift from Elisa Izaurralde (Addgene plasmid # 148305 ; http://n2t.net/addgene:148305 ; RRID:Addgene_148305)
